Addgene plasmid #138334: pRP.ExTri-CMV-5'UTR-ApoB48-Linker-eGFP
Purpose: Expresses APOB-Linker-eGFP
Depositing lab: Mahmood Hussain. Publication: Model systems to study assembly, trafficking and secretion of apoB-lipoproteins using fluorescent fusion proteins. Walsh MT, Celestin OM, Thierer JH, Rajan S, Farber SA, Hussain MM. J Lipid Res. 2019 Dec 30. pii: jlr.RA119000259. doi: 10.1194/jlr.RA119000259. PubMed 31888978.
Backbone
  Vector backbone: pRP.Des2d
  Vector type: Mammalian Expression
Growth in bacteria
  Bacterial resistance: Ampicillin, 100 μg/mL
  Growth temperature: 37°C
  Growth strain: NEB Stable
  Copy number: Low Copy
Gene/Insert
  Gene/Insert name: 5'UTR-ApoB48-Linker-eGFP
  Species: H. sapiens (human)
  Insert size (bp): 7403
  Entrez Gene: APOB (a.k.a. FCHL2, FLDB, LDLCQ4, apoB-100, apoB-48)
  Promoter: CMV
  Tag / fusion protein: eGFP (C terminal on insert)
  Cloning method: Restriction Enzyme; 5′ cloning site Unknown (unknown if destroyed)
  Sequencing primers: 5′ CAAGTTTGTACAAAAAAGCAGGCT; 3′ AGCCTGCTTTTTTGTACAAACTTG
Resource information
  A portion of this plasmid was derived from a plasmid made by: This plasmid was produced for our laboratory by Cyagen Biosciences, Inc
Terms and licenses: Academic/Nonprofit Terms; Industry Terms: Not Available to Industry
How to cite: pRP.ExTri-CMV-5'UTR-ApoB48-Linker-eGFP was a gift from Mahmood Hussain (Addgene plasmid # 138334 ; http://n2t.net/addgene:138334 ; RRID:Addgene_138334)
