[The description below was written by a language model from this plasmid's Addgene catalogue record and pLannotate feature annotations shown in this document.]
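Description:
pRP.ExTri-CMV-5'UTR-ApoB48-Linker-eGFP is an 11.2 kb mammalian expression plasmid built on the pRP.Des2d backbone and produced by a commercial vector-construction service. It is propagated in E. coli under ampicillin selection (β-lactamase with its own promoter) from a ColE1/pUC-type origin. The catalogue nonetheless lists it as low copy and names a recombination-stabilising growth strain, which fits the large insert. An f1 phage origin is also present, along with short nonfunctional remnants of lacZα, a tetracycline resistance gene and SV40 large T antigen. No mammalian selection marker is annotated, so the plasmid appears suited to transient transfection.

The payload is a single transcription unit driven by the CMV immediate-early enhancer and promoter. Downstream lie the native human APOB 5' UTR, including its annotated cis-regulatory element, and a roughly 6.5 kb fragment of the APOB coding sequence corresponding to apoB48, the truncated form of the protein found in chylomicrons. A short linker joins this in frame to a C-terminal EGFP, and an SV40 polyadenylation signal follows the cassette. The attB4, attB1 and attB2 sites flanking the promoter and the insert are scars of multi-fragment Gateway assembly, although the catalogue lists the cloning method as restriction enzyme. Upstream of the CMV enhancer, a synthetic poly(A) signal and an α2-globin RNA polymerase II pause site limit read-through transcription from the backbone into the cassette.

The two sequence records (depositor and repository sequencing) are the same length and carry the same features, differing only in the numbering start point. The construct expresses a fluorescent apoB48 fusion, and the associated work used such fusions to follow the assembly, trafficking and secretion of apoB-containing lipoproteins.
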