Features (pLannotate 1.2.2; 18 found; start..end, strand, type, name):
     29..49      +  protein_bind   attB4: mutant version of attB; core recombination site for the Gateway® BP reaction BP Clonase™
    110..413     +  enhancer       CMV enhancer: human cytomegalovirus immediate early enhancer
    414..617     +  promoter       CMV promoter: human cytomegalovirus (CMV) immediate early promoter
    639..659     +  protein_bind   attB1: mutant version of attB; core recombination site for the Gateway® BP reaction BP Clonase™
    690..816     +  ncRNA          ApoB 5 CRE: Accession: RF00463 - Apolipoprotein B (apoB) 5' UTR cis-regulatory element
    819..7355    +  CDS            APOB (fragment): APOB_HUMAN - Experimental evidence at protein level: Swiss-Prot protein existence level 1. Apolipoprotein B is a major protein constituent of chylomicrons (apo B-48), LDL (apo B-100) and VLDL (apo B-100). Apo B- 100 functions as a recognition signal for the cellular binding and internalization of LDL particles by the apoB/E receptor. From Homo sapiens (Human).
   7374..8093    +  CDS            EGFP: the original enhanced GFP (Yang et al., 1996) mammalian codon-optimized
   8094..8118    -  protein_bind   attB2: mutant version of attB; recombination site for the Gateway® BP reaction BP Clonase™
   8147..8268    -  polyA_signal   SV40 poly(A) signal: SV40 polyadenylation signal
   8291..8359    -  CDS            large T antigen (fragment): large T antigen from SV40 (simian virus 40)
   8375..8507    +  CDS            TcR (fragment): tetracycline efflux protein; tet; confers resistance to tetracycline
   8687..9275    -  rep_origin     ori: high-copy-number ColE1/pMB1/pBR322/pUC origin of replication
   9446..10306   -  CDS            AmpR: β-lactamase; bla; confers resistance to ampicillin, carbenicillin, and related antibiotics
  10307..10411   -  promoter       AmpR promoter: bla
  10438..10893   +  rep_origin     f1 ori (sequence partly withheld): f1 bacteriophage origin of replication; arrow indicates direction of (+) strand synthesis
  10898..10965   -  CDS            lacZα (fragment): LacZα fragment of β-galactosidase; lacZ fragment
  11024..11072   +  polyA_signal   poly(A) signal: synthetic polyadenylation signal
  11086..11177   +  misc_feature   pause site: RNA polymerase II transcriptional pause signal from the human α2 globin gene
>Addgene plasmid #138334 | pRP.ExTri-CMV-5'UTR-ApoB48-Linker-eGFP | depositor full sequence | sequence record 267162 | pRP.ExTri-CMV-5'UTR-ApoB48-Linker-eGFP sequence 11184 bps
GGTACCGAGCTCTTACGCGTGCTAGCATCAACTTTGTATAGAAAAGTTGTAGTTATTAATAGTAATCAAT
TACGGGGTCATTAGTTCATAGCCCATATATGGAGTTCCGCGTTACATAACTTACGGTAAATGGCCCGCCT
GGCTGACCGCCCAACGACCCCCGCCCATTGACGTCAATAATGACGTATGTTCCCATAGTAACGCCAATAG
GGACTTTCCATTGACGTCAATGGGTGGAGTATTTACGGTAAACTGCCCACTTGGCAGTACATCAAGTGTA
TCATATGCCAAGTACGCCCCCTATTGACGTCAATGACGGTAAATGGCCCGCCTGGCATTATGCCCAGTAC
ATGACCTTATGGGACTTTCCTACTTGGCAGTACATCTACGTATTAGTCATCGCTATTACCATGGTGATGC
GGTTTTGGCAGTACATCAATGGGCGTGGATAGCGGTTTGACTCACGGGGATTTCCAAGTCTCCACCCCAT
TGACGTCAATGGGAGTTTGTTTTGGCACCAAAATCAACGGGACTTTCCAAAATGTCGTAACAACTCCGCC
CCATTGACGCAAATGGGCGGTAGGCGTGTACGGTGGGAGGTCTATATAAGCAGAGCTGGTTTAGTGAACC
GTCAGATCCAAGTTTGTACAAAAAAGCAGGCTGGAATTCCATATGTTCGAAACTGCAGGAATTCCCACCG
GGACCTGCGGGGCTGAGTGCCCTTCTCGGTTGCTGCCGCTGAGGAGCCCGCCCAGCCAGCCAGGGCCGCG
AGGCCGAGGCCAGGCCGCAGCCCAGGAGCCGCCCCACCGCAGCTGGCGATGGACCCGCCGAGGCCCGCGC
TGCTGGCGCTGCTGGCGCTGCCTGCGCTGCTGCTGCTGCTGCTGGCGGGCGCCAGGGCCGAAGAGGAAAT
GCTGGAAAATGTCAGCCTGGTCTGTCCAAAAGATGCGACCCGATTCAAGCACCTCCGGAAGTACACATAC
AACTATGAGGCTGAGAGTTCCAGTGGAGTCCCTGGGACTGCTGATTCAAGAAGTGCCACCAGGATCAACT
GCAAGGTTGAGCTGGAGGTTCCCCAGCTCTGCAGCTTCATCCTGAAGACCAGCCAGTGCACCCTGAAAGA
GGTGTATGGCTTCAACCCTGAGGGCAAAGCCTTGCTGAAGAAAACCAAGAACTCTGAGGAGTTTGCTGCA
GCCATGTCCAGGTATGAGCTCAAGCTGGCCATTCCAGAAGGGAAGCAGGTTTTCCTTTACCCGGAGAAAG
ATGAACCTACTTACATCCTGAACATCAAGAGGGGCATCATTTCTGCCCTCCTGGTTCCCCCAGAGACAGA
AGAAGCCAAGCAAGTGTTGTTTCTGGATACCGTGTATGGAAACTGCTCCACTCACTTTACCGTCAAGACG
AGGAAGGGCAATGTGGCAACAGAAATATCCACTGAAAGAGACCTGGGGCAGTGTGATCGCTTCAAGCCCA
TCCGCACAGGCATCAGCCCACTTGCTCTCATCAAAGGCATGACCCGCCCCTTGTCAACTCTGATCAGCAG
CAGCCAGTCCTGTCAGTACACACTGGACGCTAAGAGGAAGCATGTGGCAGAAGCCATCTGCAAGGAGCAA
CACCTCTTCCTGCCTTTCTCCTACAAGAATAAGTATGGGATGGTAGCACAAGTGACACAGACTTTGAAAC
TTGAAGACACACCAAAGATCAACAGCCGCTTCTTTGGTGAAGGTACTAAGAAGATGGGCCTCGCATTTGA
GAGCACCAAATCCACATCACCTCCAAAGCAGGCCGAAGCTGTTTTGAAGACTCTCCAGGAACTGAAAAAA
CTAACCATCTCTGAGCAAAATATCCAGAGAGCTAATCTCTTCAATAAGCTGGTTACTGAGCTGAGAGGCC
TCAGTGATGAAGCAGTCACATCTCTCTTGCCACAGCTGATTGAGGTGTCCAGCCCCATCACTTTACAAGC
CTTGGTTCAGTGTGGACAGCCTCAGTGCTCCACTCACATCCTCCAGTGGCTGAAACGTGTGCATGCCAAC
CCCCTTCTGATAGATGTGGTCACCTACCTGGTGGCCCTGATCCCCGAGCCCTCAGCACAGCAGCTGCGAG
AGATCTTCAACATGGCGAGGGATCAGCGCAGCCGAGCCACCTTGTATGCGCTGAGCCACGCGGTCAACAA
CTATCATAAGACAAACCCTACAGGGACCCAGGAGCTGCTGGACATTGCTAATTACCTGATGGAACAGATT
CAAGATGACTGCACTGGGGATGAAGATTACACCTATTTGATTCTGCGGGTCATTGGAAATATGGGCCAAA
CCATGGAGCAGTTAACTCCAGAACTCAAGTCTTCAATCCTGAAATGTGTCCAAAGTACAAAGCCATCACT
GATGATCCAGAAAGCTGCCATCCAGGCTCTGCGGAAAATGGAGCCTAAAGACAAGGACCAGGAGGTTCTT
CTTCAGACTTTCCTTGATGATGCTTCTCCGGGAGATAAGCGACTGGCTGCCTATCTTATGTTGATGAGGA
GTCCTTCACAGGCAGATATTAACAAAATTGTCCAAATTCTACCATGGGAACAGAATGAGCAAGTGAAGAA
CTTTGTGGCTTCCCATATTGCCAATATCTTGAACTCAGAAGAATTGGATATCCAAGATCTGAAAAAGTTA
GTGAAAGAAGCTCTGAAAGAATCTCAACTTCCAACTGTCATGGACTTCAGAAAATTCTCTCGGAACTATC
AACTCTACAAATCTGTTTCTCTTCCATCACTTGACCCAGCCTCAGCCAAAATAGAAGGGAATCTTATATT
TGATCCAAATAACTACCTTCCTAAAGAAAGCATGCTGAAAACTACCCTCACTGCCTTTGGATTTGCTTCA
GCTGACCTCATCGAGATTGGCTTGGAAGGAAAAGGCTTTGAGCCAACATTGGAAGCTCTTTTTGGGAAGC
AAGGATTTTTCCCAGACAGTGTCAACAAAGCTTTGTACTGGGTTAATGGTCAAGTTCCTGATGGTGTCTC
TAAGGTCTTAGTGGACCACTTTGGCTATACCAAAGATGATAAACATGAGCAGGATATGGTAAATGGAATA
ATGCTCAGTGTTGAGAAGCTGATTAAAGATTTGAAATCCAAAGAAGTCCCGGAAGCCAGAGCCTACCTCC
GCATCTTGGGAGAGGAGCTTGGTTTTGCCAGTCTCCATGACCTCCAGCTCCTGGGAAAGCTGCTTCTGAT
GGGTGCCCGCACTCTGCAGGGGATCCCCCAGATGATTGGAGAGGTCATCAGGAAGGGCTCAAAGAATGAC
TTTTTTCTTCACTACATCTTCATGGAGAATGCCTTTGAACTCCCCACTGGAGCTGGATTACAGTTGCAAA
TATCTTCATCTGGAGTCATTGCTCCCGGAGCCAAGGCTGGAGTAAAACTGGAAGTAGCCAACATGCAGGC
TGAACTGGTGGCAAAACCCTCCGTGTCTGTGGAGTTTGTGACAAATATGGGCATCATCATTCCGGACTTC
GCTAGGAGTGGGGTCCAGATGAACACCAACTTCTTCCACGAGTCGGGTCTGGAGGCTCATGTTGCCCTAA
AAGCTGGGAAGCTGAAGTTTATCATTCCTTCCCCAAAGAGACCAGTCAAGCTGCTCAGTGGAGGCAACAC
ATTACATTTGGTCTCTACCACCAAAACGGAGGTGATCCCACCTCTCATTGAGAACAGGCAGTCCTGGTCA
GTTTGCAAGCAAGTCTTTCCTGGCCTGAATTACTGCACCTCAGGCGCTTACTCCAACGCCAGCTCCACAG
ACTCCGCCTCCTACTATCCGCTGACCGGGGACACCAGATTAGAGCTGGAACTGAGGCCTACAGGAGAGAT
TGAGCAGTATTCTGTCAGCGCAACCTATGAGCTCCAGAGAGAGGACAGAGCCTTGGTGGATACCCTGAAG
TTTGTAACTCAAGCAGAAGGTGCGAAGCAGACTGAGGCTACCATGACATTCAAATATAATCGGCAGAGTA
TGACCTTGTCCAGTGAAGTCCAAATTCCGGATTTTGATGTTGACCTCGGAACAATCCTCAGAGTTAATGA
TGAATCTACTGAGGGCAAAACGTCTTACAGACTCACCCTGGACATTCAGAACAAGAAAATTACTGAGGTC
GCCCTCATGGGCCACCTAAGTTGTGACACAAAGGAAGAAAGAAAAATCAAGGGTGTTATTTCCATACCCC
GTTTGCAAGCAGAAGCCAGAAGTGAGATCCTCGCCCACTGGTCGCCTGCCAAACTGCTTCTCCAAATGGA
CTCATCTGCTACAGCTTATGGCTCCACAGTTTCCAAGAGGGTGGCATGGCATTATGATGAAGAGAAGATT
GAATTTGAATGGAACACAGGCACCAATGTAGATACCAAAAAAATGACTTCCAATTTCCCTGTGGATCTCT
CCGATTATCCTAAGAGCTTGCATATGTATGCTAATAGACTCCTGGATCACAGAGTCCCTCAAACAGACAT
GACTTTCCGGCACGTGGGTTCCAAATTAATAGTTGCAATGAGCTCATGGCTTCAGAAGGCATCTGGGAGT
CTTCCTTATACCCAGACTTTGCAAGACCACCTCAATAGCCTGAAGGAGTTCAACCTCCAGAACATGGGAT
TGCCAGACTTCCACATCCCAGAAAACCTCTTCTTAAAAAGCGATGGCCGGGTCAAATATACCTTGAACAA
GAACAGTTTGAAAATTGAGATTCCTTTGCCTTTTGGTGGCAAATCCTCCAGAGATCTAAAGATGTTAGAG
ACTGTTAGGACACCAGCCCTCCACTTCAAGTCTGTGGGATTCCATCTGCCATCTCGAGAGTTCCAAGTCC
CTACTTTTACCATTCCCAAGTTGTATCAACTGCAAGTGCCTCTCCTGGGTGTTCTAGACCTCTCCACGAA
TGTCTACAGCAACTTGTACAACTGGTCCGCCTCCTACAGTGGTGGCAACACCAGCACAGACCATTTCAGC
CTTCGGGCTCGTTACCACATGAAGGCTGACTCTGTGGTTGACCTGCTTTCCTACAATGTGCAAGGATCTG
GAGAAACAACATATGACCACAAGAATACGTTCACACTATCATATGATGGGTCTCTACGCCACAAATTTCT
AGATTCGAATATCAAATTCAGTCATGTAGAAAAACTTGGAAACAACCCAGTCTCAAAAGGTTTACTAATA
TTCGATGCATCTAGTTCCTGGGGACCACAGATGTCTGCTTCAGTTCATTTGGACTCCAAAAAGAAACAGC
ATTTGTTTGTCAAAGAAGTCAAGATTGATGGGCAGTTCAGAGTCTCTTCGTTCTATGCTAAAGGCACATA
TGGCCTGTCTTGTCAGAGGGATCCTAACACTGGCCGGCTCAATGGAGAGTCCAACCTGAGGTTTAACTCC
TCCTACCTCCAAGGCACCAACCAGATAACAGGAAGATATGAAGATGGAACCCTCTCCCTCACCTCCACCT
CTGATCTGCAAAGTGGCATCATTAAAAATACTGCTTCCCTAAAGTATGAGAACTACGAGCTGACTTTAAA
ATCTGACACCAATGGGAAGTATAAGAACTTTGCCACTTCTAACAAGATGGATATGACCTTCTCTAAGCAA
AATGCACTGCTGCGTTCTGAATATCAGGCTGATTACGAGTCATTGAGGTTCTTCAGCCTGCTTTCTGGAT
CACTAAATTCCCATGGTCTTGAGTTAAATGCTGACATCTTAGGCACTGACAAAATTAATAGTGGTGCTCA
CAAGGCGACACTAAGGATTGGCCAAGATGGAATATCTACCAGTGCAACGACCAACTTGAAGTGTAGTCTC
CTGGTGCTGGAGAATGAGCTGAATGCAGAGCTTGGCCTCTCTGGGGCATCTATGAAATTAACAACAAATG
GCCGCTTCAGGGAACACAATGCAAAATTCAGTCTGGATGGGAAAGCCGCCCTCACAGAGCTATCACTGGG
AAGTGCTTATCAGGCCATGATTCTGGGTGTCGACAGCAAAAACATTTTCAACTTCAAGGTCAGTCAAGAA
GGACTTAAGCTCTCAAATGACATGATGGGCTCATATGCTGAAATGAAATTTGACCACACAAACAGTCTGA
ACATTGCAGGCTTATCACTGGACTTCTCTTCAAAACTTGACAACATTTACAGCTCTGACAAGTTTTATAA
GCAAACTGTTAATTTACAGCTACAGCCCTATTCTCTGGTAACTACTTTAAACAGTGACCTGAAATACAAT
GCTCTGGATCTCACCAACAATGGGAAACTACGGCTAGAACCCCTGAAGCTGCATGTGGCTGGTAACCTAA
AAGGAGCCTACCAAAATAATGAAATAAAACACATCTATGCCATCTCTTCTGCTGCCTTATCAGCAAGCTA
TAAAGCAGACACTGTTGCTAAGGTTCAGGGTGTGGAGTTTAGCCATCGGCTCAACACAGACATCGCTGGG
CTGGCTTCAGCCATTGACATGAGCACAAACTATAATTCAGACTCACTGCATTTCAGCAATGTCTTCCGTT
CTGTAATGGCCCCGTTTACCATGACCATCGATGCACATACAAATGGCAATGGGAAACTCGCTCTCTGGGG
AGAACATACTGGGCAGCTGTATAGCAAATTCCTGTTGAAAGCAGAACCTCTGGCATTTACTTTCTCTCAT
GATTACAAAGGCTCCACAAGTCATCATCTCGTGTCTAGGAAAAGCATCAGTGCAGCTCTTGAACACAAAG
TCAGTGCCCTGCTTACTCCAGCTGAGCAGACAGGCACCTGGAAACTCAAGACCCAATTTAACAACAATGA
ATACAGCCAGGACTTGGATGCTTACAACACTAAAGATAAAATTGGCGTGGAGCTTACTGGACGAACTCTG
GCTGACCTAACTCTACTAGACTCCCCAATTAAAGTGCCACTTTTACTCAGTGAGCCCATCAATATCATTG
ATGCTTTAGAGATGAGAGATGCCGTTGAGAAGCCCCAAGAATTTACAATTGTTGCTTTTGTAAAGTATGA
TAAAAACCAAGATGTTCACTCCATTAACCTCCCATTTTTTGAGACCTTGCAAGAATATTTTGAGAGGAAT
CGACAAACCATTATAGTTGTACTGGAAAACGTACAGAGAAACCTGAAGCACATCAATATTGATCAATTTG
TAAGAAAATACAGAGCAGCCCTGGGAAAACTCCCACAGCAAGCTAATGATTATCTGAATTCATTCAATTG
GGAGAGACAAGTTTCACATGCCAAGGAGAAACTGACTGCTCTCACAAAAAAGTATAGAATTACAGAAAAT
GATATACAAATTGCATTAGATGATGCCAAAATCAACTTTAATGAAAAACTATCTCAACTGCAGACATATA
TGATAGGCACCAGCGGCGGTTCAATGGTGAGCAAGGGCGAGGAGCTGTTCACCGGGGTGGTGCCCATCCT
GGTCGAGCTGGACGGCGACGTAAACGGCCACAAGTTCAGCGTGTCCGGCGAGGGCGAGGGCGATGCCACC
TACGGCAAGCTGACCCTGAAGTTCATCTGCACCACCGGCAAGCTGCCCGTGCCCTGGCCCACCCTCGTGA
CCACCCTGACCTACGGCGTGCAGTGCTTCAGCCGCTACCCCGACCACATGAAGCAGCACGACTTCTTCAA
GTCCGCCATGCCCGAAGGCTACGTCCAGGAGCGCACCATCTTCTTCAAGGACGACGGCAACTACAAGACC
CGCGCCGAGGTGAAGTTCGAGGGCGACACCCTGGTGAACCGCATCGAGCTGAAGGGCATCGACTTCAAGG
AGGACGGCAACATCCTGGGGCACAAGCTGGAGTACAACTACAACAGCCACAACGTCTATATCATGGCCGA
CAAGCAGAAGAACGGCATCAAGGTGAACTTCAAGATCCGCCACAACATCGAGGACGGCAGCGTGCAGCTC
GCCGACCACTACCAGCAGAACACCCCCATCGGCGACGGCCCCGTGCTGCTGCCCGACAACCACTACCTGA
GCACCCAGTCCGCCCTGAGCAAAGACCCCAACGAGAAGCGCGATCACATGGTCCTGCTGGAGTTCGTGAC
CGCCGCCGGGATCACTCTCGGCATGGACGAGCTGTACAAGTAAACCCAGCTTTCTTGTACAAAGTGGTGA
TGGCCGGCCGCTTCGAGCAGACATGATAAGATACATTGATGAGTTTGGACAAACCACAACTAGAATGCAG
TGAAAAAAATGCTTTATTTGTGAAATTTGTGATGCTATTGCTTTATTTGTAACCATTATAAGCTGCAATA
AACAAGTTAACAACAACAATTGCATTCATTTTATGTTTCAGGTTCAGGGGGAGGTGTGGGAGGTTTTTTA
AAGCAAGTAAAACCTCTACAAATGTGGTAAAATCGATAAGGATCCGTCGACCGATGCCCTTGAGAGCCTT
CAACCCAGTCAGCTCCTTCCGGTGGGCGCGGGGCATGACTATCGTCGCCGCACTTATGACTGTCTTCTTT
ATCATGCAACTCGTAGGACAGGTGCCGGCAGCGCTCTTCCGCTTCCTCGCTCACTGACTCGCTGCGCTCG
GTCGTTCGGCTGCGGCGAGCGGTATCAGCTCACTCAAAGGCGGTAATACGGTTATCCACAGAATCAGGGG
ATAACGCAGGAAAGAACATGTGAGCAAAAGGCCAGCAAAAGGCCAGGAACCGTAAAAAGGCCGCGTTGCT
GGCGTTTTTCCATAGGCTCCGCCCCCCTGACGAGCATCACAAAAATCGACGCTCAAGTCAGAGGTGGCGA
AACCCGACAGGACTATAAAGATACCAGGCGTTTCCCCCTGGAAGCTCCCTCGTGCGCTCTCCTGTTCCGA
CCCTGCCGCTTACCGGATACCTGTCCGCCTTTCTCCCTTCGGGAAGCGTGGCGCTTTCTCATAGCTCACG
CTGTAGGTATCTCAGTTCGGTGTAGGTCGTTCGCTCCAAGCTGGGCTGTGTGCACGAACCCCCCGTTCAG
CCCGACCGCTGCGCCTTATCCGGTAACTATCGTCTTGAGTCCAACCCGGTAAGACACGACTTATCGCCAC
TGGCAGCAGCCACTGGTAACAGGATTAGCAGAGCGAGGTATGTAGGCGGTGCTACAGAGTTCTTGAAGTG
GTGGCCTAACTACGGCTACACTAGAAGGACAGTATTTGGTATCTGCGCTCTGCTGAAGCCAGTTACCTTC
GGAAAAAGAGTTGGTAGCTCTTGATCCGGCAAACAAACCACCGCTGGTAGCGGTGGTTTTTTTGTTTGCA
AGCAGCAGATTACGCGCAGAAAAAAAGGATCTCAAGAAGATCCTTTGATCTTTTCTACGGGGTCTGACGC
TCAGTGGAACGAAAACTCACGTTAAGGGATTTTGGTCATGAGATTATCAAAAAGGATCTTCACCTAGATC
CTTTTAAATTAAAAATGAAGTTTTAAATCAATCTAAAGTATATATGAGTAAACTTGGTCTGACAGTTACC
AATGCTTAATCAGTGAGGCACCTATCTCAGCGATCTGTCTATTTCGTTCATCCATAGTTGCCTGACTCCC
CGTCGTGTAGATAACTACGATACGGGAGGGCTTACCATCTGGCCCCAGTGCTGCAATGATACCGCGAGAC
CCACGCTCACCGGCTCCAGATTTATCAGCAATAAACCAGCCAGCCGGAAGGGCCGAGCGCAGAAGTGGTC
CTGCAACTTTATCCGCCTCCATCCAGTCTATTAATTGTTGCCGGGAAGCTAGAGTAAGTAGTTCGCCAGT
TAATAGTTTGCGCAACGTTGTTGCCATTGCTACAGGCATCGTGGTGTCACGCTCGTCGTTTGGTATGGCT
TCATTCAGCTCCGGTTCCCAACGATCAAGGCGAGTTACATGATCCCCCATGTTGTGCAAAAAAGCGGTTA
GCTCCTTCGGTCCTCCGATCGTTGTCAGAAGTAAGTTGGCCGCAGTGTTATCACTCATGGTTATGGCAGC
ACTGCATAATTCTCTTACTGTCATGCCATCCGTAAGATGCTTTTCTGTGACTGGTGAGTACTCAACCAAG
TCATTCTGAGAATAGTGTATGCGGCGACCGAGTTGCTCTTGCCCGGCGTCAATACGGGATAATACCGCGC
CACATAGCAGAACTTTAAAAGTGCTCATCATTGGAAAACGTTCTTCGGGGCGAAAACTCTCAAGGATCTT
ACCGCTGTTGAGATCCAGTTCGATGTAACCCACTCGTGCACCCAACTGATCTTCAGCATCTTTTACTTTC
ACCAGCGTTTCTGGGTGAGCAAAAACAGGAAGGCAAAATGCCGCAAAAAAGGGAATAAGGGCGACACGGA
AATGTTGAATACTCATACTCTTCCTTTTTCAATATTATTGAAGCATTTATCAGGGTTATTGTCTCATGAG
CGGATACATATTTGAATGTATTTAGAAAAATAAACAAATAGGGGTTCCGCGCACATTTCCCCGAAAAGTG
CCACCTG
[124 nt withheld, positions 10438-10561]
C
[91 nt withheld, positions 10563-10653]
A
[49 nt withheld, positions 10655-10703]
CCTTTGACGTTGGAGTCCACGTTCTTT
[37 nt withheld, positions 10731-10767]
ACCCTATCTCGGTCTATTCTTTTGATTTATAAGGGATTTTGCCGATTTCGGCCTATTGGTTAAAAAATGA
GCTGATTTAACAAAAATTTAACGCGAATTTTAACAAAATATTAACGTTTACAATTTCCCATTCGCCATTC
AGGCTGCGCAACTGTTGGGAAGGGCGATCGGTGCGGGCCTCTTCGCTATTACGCCAGCCCAAGCTACCAT
GATAAGTAAGTAATATTAAGGTACGGGAGGTACTTGGAGCGGCCGCAATAAAATATCTTTATTTTCATTA
CATCTGTGTGTTGGTTTTTTGTGTGAATCGATAGTACTAACATACGCTCTCCATCAAAACAAAACGAAAC
AAAACAAACTAGCAAAATAGGCTGTCCCCAGTGCAAGTGCAGGTGCCAGAACATTTCTCTATCGATA
