Features (pLannotate 1.2.2; 18 found; start..end, strand, type, name):
      1..204     +  promoter       CMV promoter: human cytomegalovirus (CMV) immediate early promoter
    226..246     +  protein_bind   attB1: mutant version of attB; core recombination site for the Gateway® BP reaction BP Clonase™
    277..403     +  ncRNA          ApoB 5 CRE: Accession: RF00463 - Apolipoprotein B (apoB) 5' UTR cis-regulatory element
    406..6942    +  CDS            APOB (fragment): APOB_HUMAN - Experimental evidence at protein level: Swiss-Prot protein existence level 1. Apolipoprotein B is a major protein constituent of chylomicrons (apo B-48), LDL (apo B-100) and VLDL (apo B-100). Apo B- 100 functions as a recognition signal for the cellular binding and internalization of LDL particles by the apoB/E receptor. From Homo sapiens (Human).
   6961..7680    +  CDS            EGFP: the original enhanced GFP (Yang et al., 1996) mammalian codon-optimized
   7681..7705    -  protein_bind   attB2: mutant version of attB; recombination site for the Gateway® BP reaction BP Clonase™
   7734..7855    -  polyA_signal   SV40 poly(A) signal: SV40 polyadenylation signal
   7878..7946    -  CDS            large T antigen (fragment): large T antigen from SV40 (simian virus 40)
   7962..8094    +  CDS            TcR (fragment): tetracycline efflux protein; tet; confers resistance to tetracycline
   8274..8862    -  rep_origin     ori: high-copy-number ColE1/pMB1/pBR322/pUC origin of replication
   9033..9893    -  CDS            AmpR: β-lactamase; bla; confers resistance to ampicillin, carbenicillin, and related antibiotics
   9894..9998    -  promoter       AmpR promoter: bla
  10025..10453   +  rep_origin     f1 ori (sequence partly withheld): f1 bacteriophage origin of replication; arrow indicates direction of (+) strand synthesis
  10485..10552   -  CDS            lacZα (fragment): LacZα fragment of β-galactosidase; lacZ fragment
  10611..10659   +  polyA_signal   poly(A) signal: synthetic polyadenylation signal
  10673..10764   +  misc_feature   pause site: RNA polymerase II transcriptional pause signal from the human α2 globin gene
  10800..10820   +  protein_bind   attB4: mutant version of attB; core recombination site for the Gateway® BP reaction BP Clonase™
  10881..11184   +  enhancer       CMV enhancer: human cytomegalovirus immediate early enhancer
>Addgene plasmid #138334 | pRP.ExTri-CMV-5'UTR-ApoB48-Linker-eGFP | addgene full sequence | sequence record 272356 | Addgene NGS Result
GTGATGCGGTTTTGGCAGTACATCAATGGGCGTGGATAGCGGTTTGACTCACGGGGATTTCCAAGTCTCC
ACCCCATTGACGTCAATGGGAGTTTGTTTTGGCACCAAAATCAACGGGACTTTCCAAAATGTCGTAACAA
CTCCGCCCCATTGACGCAAATGGGCGGTAGGCGTGTACGGTGGGAGGTCTATATAAGCAGAGCTGGTTTA
GTGAACCGTCAGATCCAAGTTTGTACAAAAAAGCAGGCTGGAATTCCATATGTTCGAAACTGCAGGAATT
CCCACCGGGACCTGCGGGGCTGAGTGCCCTTCTCGGTTGCTGCCGCTGAGGAGCCCGCCCAGCCAGCCAG
GGCCGCGAGGCCGAGGCCAGGCCGCAGCCCAGGAGCCGCCCCACCGCAGCTGGCGATGGACCCGCCGAGG
CCCGCGCTGCTGGCGCTGCTGGCGCTGCCTGCGCTGCTGCTGCTGCTGCTGGCGGGCGCCAGGGCCGAAG
AGGAAATGCTGGAAAATGTCAGCCTGGTCTGTCCAAAAGATGCGACCCGATTCAAGCACCTCCGGAAGTA
CACATACAACTATGAGGCTGAGAGTTCCAGTGGAGTCCCTGGGACTGCTGATTCAAGAAGTGCCACCAGG
ATCAACTGCAAGGTTGAGCTGGAGGTTCCCCAGCTCTGCAGCTTCATCCTGAAGACCAGCCAGTGCACCC
TGAAAGAGGTGTATGGCTTCAACCCTGAGGGCAAAGCCTTGCTGAAGAAAACCAAGAACTCTGAGGAGTT
TGCTGCAGCCATGTCCAGGTATGAGCTCAAGCTGGCCATTCCAGAAGGGAAGCAGGTTTTCCTTTACCCG
GAGAAAGATGAACCTACTTACATCCTGAACATCAAGAGGGGCATCATTTCTGCCCTCCTGGTTCCCCCAG
AGACAGAAGAAGCCAAGCAAGTGTTGTTTCTGGATACCGTGTATGGAAACTGCTCCACTCACTTTACCGT
CAAGACGAGGAAGGGCAATGTGGCAACAGAAATATCCACTGAAAGAGACCTGGGGCAGTGTGATCGCTTC
AAGCCCATCCGCACAGGCATCAGCCCACTTGCTCTCATCAAAGGCATGACCCGCCCCTTGTCAACTCTGA
TCAGCAGCAGCCAGTCCTGTCAGTACACACTGGACGCTAAGAGGAAGCATGTGGCAGAAGCCATCTGCAA
GGAGCAACACCTCTTCCTGCCTTTCTCCTACAAGAATAAGTATGGGATGGTAGCACAAGTGACACAGACT
TTGAAACTTGAAGACACACCAAAGATCAACAGCCGCTTCTTTGGTGAAGGTACTAAGAAGATGGGCCTCG
CATTTGAGAGCACCAAATCCACATCACCTCCAAAGCAGGCCGAAGCTGTTTTGAAGACTCTCCAGGAACT
GAAAAAACTAACCATCTCTGAGCAAAATATCCAGAGAGCTAATCTCTTCAATAAGCTGGTTACTGAGCTG
AGAGGCCTCAGTGATGAAGCAGTCACATCTCTCTTGCCACAGCTGATTGAGGTGTCCAGCCCCATCACTT
TACAAGCCTTGGTTCAGTGTGGACAGCCTCAGTGCTCCACTCACATCCTCCAGTGGCTGAAACGTGTGCA
TGCCAACCCCCTTCTGATAGATGTGGTCACCTACCTGGTGGCCCTGATCCCCGAGCCCTCAGCACAGCAG
CTGCGAGAGATCTTCAACATGGCGAGGGATCAGCGCAGCCGAGCCACCTTGTATGCGCTGAGCCACGCGG
TCAACAACTATCATAAGACAAACCCTACAGGGACCCAGGAGCTGCTGGACATTGCTAATTACCTGATGGA
ACAGATTCAAGATGACTGCACTGGGGATGAAGATTACACCTATTTGATTCTGCGGGTCATTGGAAATATG
GGCCAAACCATGGAGCAGTTAACTCCAGAACTCAAGTCTTCAATCCTGAAATGTGTCCAAAGTACAAAGC
CATCACTGATGATCCAGAAAGCTGCCATCCAGGCTCTGCGGAAAATGGAGCCTAAAGACAAGGACCAGGA
GGTTCTTCTTCAGACTTTCCTTGATGATGCTTCTCCGGGAGATAAGCGACTGGCTGCCTATCTTATGTTG
ATGAGGAGTCCTTCACAGGCAGATATTAACAAAATTGTCCAAATTCTACCATGGGAACAGAATGAGCAAG
TGAAGAACTTTGTGGCTTCCCATATTGCCAATATCTTGAACTCAGAAGAATTGGATATCCAAGATCTGAA
AAAGTTAGTGAAAGAAGCTCTGAAAGAATCTCAACTTCCAACTGTCATGGACTTCAGAAAATTCTCTCGG
AACTATCAACTCTACAAATCTGTTTCTCTTCCATCACTTGACCCAGCCTCAGCCAAAATAGAAGGGAATC
TTATATTTGATCCAAATAACTACCTTCCTAAAGAAAGCATGCTGAAAACTACCCTCACTGCCTTTGGATT
TGCTTCAGCTGACCTCATCGAGATTGGCTTGGAAGGAAAAGGCTTTGAGCCAACATTGGAAGCTCTTTTT
GGGAAGCAAGGATTTTTCCCAGACAGTGTCAACAAAGCTTTGTACTGGGTTAATGGTCAAGTTCCTGATG
GTGTCTCTAAGGTCTTAGTGGACCACTTTGGCTATACCAAAGATGATAAACATGAGCAGGATATGGTAAA
TGGAATAATGCTCAGTGTTGAGAAGCTGATTAAAGATTTGAAATCCAAAGAAGTCCCGGAAGCCAGAGCC
TACCTCCGCATCTTGGGAGAGGAGCTTGGTTTTGCCAGTCTCCATGACCTCCAGCTCCTGGGAAAGCTGC
TTCTGATGGGTGCCCGCACTCTGCAGGGGATCCCCCAGATGATTGGAGAGGTCATCAGGAAGGGCTCAAA
GAATGACTTTTTTCTTCACTACATCTTCATGGAGAATGCCTTTGAACTCCCCACTGGAGCTGGATTACAG
TTGCAAATATCTTCATCTGGAGTCATTGCTCCCGGAGCCAAGGCTGGAGTAAAACTGGAAGTAGCCAACA
TGCAGGCTGAACTGGTGGCAAAACCCTCCGTGTCTGTGGAGTTTGTGACAAATATGGGCATCATCATTCC
GGACTTCGCTAGGAGTGGGGTCCAGATGAACACCAACTTCTTCCACGAGTCGGGTCTGGAGGCTCATGTT
GCCCTAAAAGCTGGGAAGCTGAAGTTTATCATTCCTTCCCCAAAGAGACCAGTCAAGCTGCTCAGTGGAG
GCAACACATTACATTTGGTCTCTACCACCAAAACGGAGGTGATCCCACCTCTCATTGAGAACAGGCAGTC
CTGGTCAGTTTGCAAGCAAGTCTTTCCTGGCCTGAATTACTGCACCTCAGGCGCTTACTCCAACGCCAGC
TCCACAGACTCCGCCTCCTACTATCCGCTGACCGGGGACACCAGATTAGAGCTGGAACTGAGGCCTACAG
GAGAGATTGAGCAGTATTCTGTCAGCGCAACCTATGAGCTCCAGAGAGAGGACAGAGCCTTGGTGGATAC
CCTGAAGTTTGTAACTCAAGCAGAAGGTGCGAAGCAGACTGAGGCTACCATGACATTCAAATATAATCGG
CAGAGTATGACCTTGTCCAGTGAAGTCCAAATTCCGGATTTTGATGTTGACCTCGGAACAATCCTCAGAG
TTAATGATGAATCTACTGAGGGCAAAACGTCTTACAGACTCACCCTGGACATTCAGAACAAGAAAATTAC
TGAGGTCGCCCTCATGGGCCACCTAAGTTGTGACACAAAGGAAGAAAGAAAAATCAAGGGTGTTATTTCC
ATACCCCGTTTGCAAGCAGAAGCCAGAAGTGAGATCCTCGCCCACTGGTCGCCTGCCAAACTGCTTCTCC
AAATGGACTCATCTGCTACAGCTTATGGCTCCACAGTTTCCAAGAGGGTGGCATGGCATTATGATGAAGA
GAAGATTGAATTTGAATGGAACACAGGCACCAATGTAGATACCAAAAAAATGACTTCCAATTTCCCTGTG
GATCTCTCCGATTATCCTAAGAGCTTGCATATGTATGCTAATAGACTCCTGGATCACAGAGTCCCTCAAA
CAGACATGACTTTCCGGCACGTGGGTTCCAAATTAATAGTTGCAATGAGCTCATGGCTTCAGAAGGCATC
TGGGAGTCTTCCTTATACCCAGACTTTGCAAGACCACCTCAATAGCCTGAAGGAGTTCAACCTCCAGAAC
ATGGGATTGCCAGACTTCCACATCCCAGAAAACCTCTTCTTAAAAAGCGATGGCCGGGTCAAATATACCT
TGAACAAGAACAGTTTGAAAATTGAGATTCCTTTGCCTTTTGGTGGCAAATCCTCCAGAGATCTAAAGAT
GTTAGAGACTGTTAGGACACCAGCCCTCCACTTCAAGTCTGTGGGATTCCATCTGCCATCTCGAGAGTTC
CAAGTCCCTACTTTTACCATTCCCAAGTTGTATCAACTGCAAGTGCCTCTCCTGGGTGTTCTAGACCTCT
CCACGAATGTCTACAGCAACTTGTACAACTGGTCCGCCTCCTACAGTGGTGGCAACACCAGCACAGACCA
TTTCAGCCTTCGGGCTCGTTACCACATGAAGGCTGACTCTGTGGTTGACCTGCTTTCCTACAATGTGCAA
GGATCTGGAGAAACAACATATGACCACAAGAATACGTTCACACTATCATATGATGGGTCTCTACGCCACA
AATTTCTAGATTCGAATATCAAATTCAGTCATGTAGAAAAACTTGGAAACAACCCAGTCTCAAAAGGTTT
ACTAATATTCGATGCATCTAGTTCCTGGGGACCACAGATGTCTGCTTCAGTTCATTTGGACTCCAAAAAG
AAACAGCATTTGTTTGTCAAAGAAGTCAAGATTGATGGGCAGTTCAGAGTCTCTTCGTTCTATGCTAAAG
GCACATATGGCCTGTCTTGTCAGAGGGATCCTAACACTGGCCGGCTCAATGGAGAGTCCAACCTGAGGTT
TAACTCCTCCTACCTCCAAGGCACCAACCAGATAACAGGAAGATATGAAGATGGAACCCTCTCCCTCACC
TCCACCTCTGATCTGCAAAGTGGCATCATTAAAAATACTGCTTCCCTAAAGTATGAGAACTACGAGCTGA
CTTTAAAATCTGACACCAATGGGAAGTATAAGAACTTTGCCACTTCTAACAAGATGGATATGACCTTCTC
TAAGCAAAATGCACTGCTGCGTTCTGAATATCAGGCTGATTACGAGTCATTGAGGTTCTTCAGCCTGCTT
TCTGGATCACTAAATTCCCATGGTCTTGAGTTAAATGCTGACATCTTAGGCACTGACAAAATTAATAGTG
GTGCTCACAAGGCGACACTAAGGATTGGCCAAGATGGAATATCTACCAGTGCAACGACCAACTTGAAGTG
TAGTCTCCTGGTGCTGGAGAATGAGCTGAATGCAGAGCTTGGCCTCTCTGGGGCATCTATGAAATTAACA
ACAAATGGCCGCTTCAGGGAACACAATGCAAAATTCAGTCTGGATGGGAAAGCCGCCCTCACAGAGCTAT
CACTGGGAAGTGCTTATCAGGCCATGATTCTGGGTGTCGACAGCAAAAACATTTTCAACTTCAAGGTCAG
TCAAGAAGGACTTAAGCTCTCAAATGACATGATGGGCTCATATGCTGAAATGAAATTTGACCACACAAAC
AGTCTGAACATTGCAGGCTTATCACTGGACTTCTCTTCAAAACTTGACAACATTTACAGCTCTGACAAGT
TTTATAAGCAAACTGTTAATTTACAGCTACAGCCCTATTCTCTGGTAACTACTTTAAACAGTGACCTGAA
ATACAATGCTCTGGATCTCACCAACAATGGGAAACTACGGCTAGAACCCCTGAAGCTGCATGTGGCTGGT
AACCTAAAAGGAGCCTACCAAAATAATGAAATAAAACACATCTATGCCATCTCTTCTGCTGCCTTATCAG
CAAGCTATAAAGCAGACACTGTTGCTAAGGTTCAGGGTGTGGAGTTTAGCCATCGGCTCAACACAGACAT
CGCTGGGCTGGCTTCAGCCATTGACATGAGCACAAACTATAATTCAGACTCACTGCATTTCAGCAATGTC
TTCCGTTCTGTAATGGCCCCGTTTACCATGACCATCGATGCACATACAAATGGCAATGGGAAACTCGCTC
TCTGGGGAGAACATACTGGGCAGCTGTATAGCAAATTCCTGTTGAAAGCAGAACCTCTGGCATTTACTTT
CTCTCATGATTACAAAGGCTCCACAAGTCATCATCTCGTGTCTAGGAAAAGCATCAGTGCAGCTCTTGAA
CACAAAGTCAGTGCCCTGCTTACTCCAGCTGAGCAGACAGGCACCTGGAAACTCAAGACCCAATTTAACA
ACAATGAATACAGCCAGGACTTGGATGCTTACAACACTAAAGATAAAATTGGCGTGGAGCTTACTGGACG
AACTCTGGCTGACCTAACTCTACTAGACTCCCCAATTAAAGTGCCACTTTTACTCAGTGAGCCCATCAAT
ATCATTGATGCTTTAGAGATGAGAGATGCCGTTGAGAAGCCCCAAGAATTTACAATTGTTGCTTTTGTAA
AGTATGATAAAAACCAAGATGTTCACTCCATTAACCTCCCATTTTTTGAGACCTTGCAAGAATATTTTGA
GAGGAATCGACAAACCATTATAGTTGTACTGGAAAACGTACAGAGAAACCTGAAGCACATCAATATTGAT
CAATTTGTAAGAAAATACAGAGCAGCCCTGGGAAAACTCCCACAGCAAGCTAATGATTATCTGAATTCAT
TCAATTGGGAGAGACAAGTTTCACATGCCAAGGAGAAACTGACTGCTCTCACAAAAAAGTATAGAATTAC
AGAAAATGATATACAAATTGCATTAGATGATGCCAAAATCAACTTTAATGAAAAACTATCTCAACTGCAG
ACATATATGATAGGCACCAGCGGCGGTTCAATGGTGAGCAAGGGCGAGGAGCTGTTCACCGGGGTGGTGC
CCATCCTGGTCGAGCTGGACGGCGACGTAAACGGCCACAAGTTCAGCGTGTCCGGCGAGGGCGAGGGCGA
TGCCACCTACGGCAAGCTGACCCTGAAGTTCATCTGCACCACCGGCAAGCTGCCCGTGCCCTGGCCCACC
CTCGTGACCACCCTGACCTACGGCGTGCAGTGCTTCAGCCGCTACCCCGACCACATGAAGCAGCACGACT
TCTTCAAGTCCGCCATGCCCGAAGGCTACGTCCAGGAGCGCACCATCTTCTTCAAGGACGACGGCAACTA
CAAGACCCGCGCCGAGGTGAAGTTCGAGGGCGACACCCTGGTGAACCGCATCGAGCTGAAGGGCATCGAC
TTCAAGGAGGACGGCAACATCCTGGGGCACAAGCTGGAGTACAACTACAACAGCCACAACGTCTATATCA
TGGCCGACAAGCAGAAGAACGGCATCAAGGTGAACTTCAAGATCCGCCACAACATCGAGGACGGCAGCGT
GCAGCTCGCCGACCACTACCAGCAGAACACCCCCATCGGCGACGGCCCCGTGCTGCTGCCCGACAACCAC
TACCTGAGCACCCAGTCCGCCCTGAGCAAAGACCCCAACGAGAAGCGCGATCACATGGTCCTGCTGGAGT
TCGTGACCGCCGCCGGGATCACTCTCGGCATGGACGAGCTGTACAAGTAAACCCAGCTTTCTTGTACAAA
GTGGTGATGGCCGGCCGCTTCGAGCAGACATGATAAGATACATTGATGAGTTTGGACAAACCACAACTAG
AATGCAGTGAAAAAAATGCTTTATTTGTGAAATTTGTGATGCTATTGCTTTATTTGTAACCATTATAAGC
TGCAATAAACAAGTTAACAACAACAATTGCATTCATTTTATGTTTCAGGTTCAGGGGGAGGTGTGGGAGG
TTTTTTAAAGCAAGTAAAACCTCTACAAATGTGGTAAAATCGATAAGGATCCGTCGACCGATGCCCTTGA
GAGCCTTCAACCCAGTCAGCTCCTTCCGGTGGGCGCGGGGCATGACTATCGTCGCCGCACTTATGACTGT
CTTCTTTATCATGCAACTCGTAGGACAGGTGCCGGCAGCGCTCTTCCGCTTCCTCGCTCACTGACTCGCT
GCGCTCGGTCGTTCGGCTGCGGCGAGCGGTATCAGCTCACTCAAAGGCGGTAATACGGTTATCCACAGAA
TCAGGGGATAACGCAGGAAAGAACATGTGAGCAAAAGGCCAGCAAAAGGCCAGGAACCGTAAAAAGGCCG
CGTTGCTGGCGTTTTTCCATAGGCTCCGCCCCCCTGACGAGCATCACAAAAATCGACGCTCAAGTCAGAG
GTGGCGAAACCCGACAGGACTATAAAGATACCAGGCGTTTCCCCCTGGAAGCTCCCTCGTGCGCTCTCCT
GTTCCGACCCTGCCGCTTACCGGATACCTGTCCGCCTTTCTCCCTTCGGGAAGCGTGGCGCTTTCTCATA
GCTCACGCTGTAGGTATCTCAGTTCGGTGTAGGTCGTTCGCTCCAAGCTGGGCTGTGTGCACGAACCCCC
CGTTCAGCCCGACCGCTGCGCCTTATCCGGTAACTATCGTCTTGAGTCCAACCCGGTAAGACACGACTTA
TCGCCACTGGCAGCAGCCACTGGTAACAGGATTAGCAGAGCGAGGTATGTAGGCGGTGCTACAGAGTTCT
TGAAGTGGTGGCCTAACTACGGCTACACTAGAAGAACAGTATTTGGTATCTGCGCTCTGCTGAAGCCAGT
TACCTTCGGAAAAAGAGTTGGTAGCTCTTGATCCGGCAAACAAACCACCGCTGGTAGCGGTGGTTTTTTT
GTTTGCAAGCAGCAGATTACGCGCAGAAAAAAAGGATCTCAAGAAGATCCTTTGATCTTTTCTACGGGGT
CTGACGCTCAGTGGAACGAAAACTCACGTTAAGGGATTTTGGTCATGAGATTATCAAAAAGGATCTTCAC
CTAGATCCTTTTAAATTAAAAATGAAGTTTTAAATCAATCTAAAGTATATATGAGTAAACTTGGTCTGAC
AGTTACCAATGCTTAATCAGTGAGGCACCTATCTCAGCGATCTGTCTATTTCGTTCATCCATAGTTGCCT
GACTCCCCGTCGTGTAGATAACTACGATACGGGAGGGCTTACCATCTGGCCCCAGTGCTGCAATGATACC
GCGAGACCCACGCTCACCGGCTCCAGATTTATCAGCAATAAACCAGCCAGCCGGAAGGGCCGAGCGCAGA
AGTGGTCCTGCAACTTTATCCGCCTCCATCCAGTCTATTAATTGTTGCCGGGAAGCTAGAGTAAGTAGTT
CGCCAGTTAATAGTTTGCGCAACGTTGTTGCCATTGCTACAGGCATCGTGGTGTCACGCTCGTCGTTTGG
TATGGCTTCATTCAGCTCCGGTTCCCAACGATCAAGGCGAGTTACATGATCCCCCATGTTGTGCAAAAAA
GCGGTTAGCTCCTTCGGTCCTCCGATCGTTGTCAGAAGTAAGTTGGCCGCAGTGTTATCACTCATGGTTA
TGGCAGCACTGCATAATTCTCTTACTGTCATGCCATCCGTAAGATGCTTTTCTGTGACTGGTGAGTACTC
AACCAAGTCATTCTGAGAATAGTGTATGCGGCGACCGAGTTGCTCTTGCCCGGCGTCAATACGGGATAAT
ACCGCGCCACATAGCAGAACTTTAAAAGTGCTCATCATTGGAAAACGTTCTTCGGGGCGAAAACTCTCAA
GGATCTTACCGCTGTTGAGATCCAGTTCGATGTAACCCACTCGTGCACCCAACTGATCTTCAGCATCTTT
TACTTTCACCAGCGTTTCTGGGTGAGCAAAAACAGGAAGGCAAAATGCCGCAAAAAAGGGAATAAGGGCG
ACACGGAAATGTTGAATACTCATACTCTTCCTTTTTCAATATTATTGAAGCATTTATCAGGGTTATTGTC
TCATGAGCGGATACATATTTGAATGTATTTAGAAAAATAAACAAATAGGGGTTCCGCGCACATTTCCCCG
AAAAGTGCCACCTG
[124 nt withheld, positions 10025-10148]
C
[91 nt withheld, positions 10150-10240]
A
[49 nt withheld, positions 10242-10290]
CCTTTGACGTTGGAGTCCACGTTCTTT
[37 nt withheld, positions 10318-10354]
ACCCTATCTCGGTCTATTCTTTTGATTTATAAGGGATTTTGCCGATTTCGGCCTATTGGTTAAAAAATGA
GCTGATTTAACAAAAATTTAACGCGAATTTTAACAAAATATTAACGCTTACAATTTGCCATTCGCCATTC
AGGCTGCGCAACTGTTGGGAAGGGCGATCGGTGCGGGCCTCTTCGCTATTACGCCAGCCCAAGCTACCAT
GATAAGTAAGTAATATTAAGGTACGGGAGGTACTTGGAGCGGCCGCAATAAAATATCTTTATTTTCATTA
CATCTGTGTGTTGGTTTTTTGTGTGAATCGATAGTACTAACATACGCTCTCCATCAAAACAAAACGAAAC
AAAACAAACTAGCAAAATAGGCTGTCCCCAGTGCAAGTGCAGGTGCCAGAACATTTCTCTATCGATAGGT
ACCGAGCTCTTACGCGTGCTAGCATCAACTTTGTATAGAAAAGTTGTAGTTATTAATAGTAATCAATTAC
GGGGTCATTAGTTCATAGCCCATATATGGAGTTCCGCGTTACATAACTTACGGTAAATGGCCCGCCTGGC
TGACCGCCCAACGACCCCCGCCCATTGACGTCAATAATGACGTATGTTCCCATAGTAACGCCAATAGGGA
CTTTCCATTGACGTCAATGGGTGGAGTATTTACGGTAAACTGCCCACTTGGCAGTACATCAAGTGTATCA
TATGCCAAGTACGCCCCCTATTGACGTCAATGACGGTAAATGGCCCGCCTGGCATTATGCCCAGTACATG
ACCTTATGGGACTTTCCTACTTGGCAGTACATCTACGTATTAGTCATCGCTATTACCATG
